>Addgene plasmid #66290 | GAL3-Tango | depositor partial sequence | sequence record 113193 | empty Tango
GACGGATCGGGAGATCTCCCGATCCCCTATGGTGCACTCTCAGTACAATCTGCTCTGATGCCGCATAGTT
AAGCCAGTATCTGCTCCCTGCTTGTGTGTTGGAGGTCGCTGAGTAGTGCGCGAGCAAAATTTAAGCTACA
ACAAGGCAAGGCTTGACCGACAATTGCATGAAGAATCTGCTTAGGGTTAGGCGTTTTGCGCTGCTTCGCG
ATGTACGGGCCAGATATACGCGTTGACATTGATTATTGACTAGTTATTAATAGTAATCAATTACGGGGTC
ATTAGTTCATAGCCCATATATGGAGTTCCGCGTTACATAACTTACGGTAAATGGCCCGCCTGGCTGACCG
CCCAACGACCCCCGCCCATTGACGTCAATAATGACGTATGTTCCCATAGTAACGCCAATAGGGACTTTCC
ATTGACGTCAATGGGTGGAGTATTTACGGTAAACTGCCCACTTGGCAGTACATCAAGTGTATCATATGCC
AAGTACGCCCCCTATTGACGTCAATGACGGTAAATGGCCCGCCTGGCATTATGCCCAGTACATGACCTTA
TGGGACTTTCCTACTTGGCAGTACATCTACGTATTAGTCATCGCTATTACCATGGTGATGCGGTTTTGGC
AGTACATCAATGGGCGTGGATAGCGGTTTGACTCACGGGGATTTCCAAGTCTCCACCCCATTGACGTCAA
TGGGAGTTTGTTTTGGCACCAAAATCAACGGGACTTTCCAAAATGTCGTAACAACTCCGCCCCATTGACG
CAAATGGGCGGTAGGCGTGTACGGTGGGAGGTCTATATAAGCAGAGCTCTCTGGCTAACTAGAGAACCCA
CTGCTTACTGGCTTATCGAAATTAATACGACTCACTATAGGGAGACCCAAGCTGGCTAGCGTTTAAACTT
AAGCTTGGTACCGAGCTCGGATCCACTAGTCCAGTGTGGTGGAATTCTGCAGATATCCAGCACAGTGGCG
GCCGCGCCACCATGAAGACGATCATCGCCCTGAGCTACATCTTCTGCCTGGTATTCGCCGACTACAAGGA
CGATGATGACGCCAGCATCGATACCGGTGGACGCACCCCACCCAGCCTGGGTCCCCAAGATGAGTCCTGC
ACCACCGCCAGCTCCTCCCTGGCCAAGGACACTTCATCGACCGGTGAGAACCTGTACTTCCAGCTAAGAT
TAGATAAAAGTAAAGTGATTAACAGCGCATTAGAGCTGCTTAATGAGGTCGGAATCGAAGGTTTAACAAC
CCGTAAACTCGCCCAGAAGCTAGGTGTAGAGCAGCCTACATTGTATTGGCATGTAAAAAATAAGCGGGCT
TTGCTCGACGCCTTAGCCATTGAGATGTTAGATAGGCACCATACTCACTTTTGCCCTTTAGAAGGGGAAA
GCTGGCAAGATTTTTTACGTAATAACGCTAAAAGTTTTAGATGTGCTTTACTAAGTCATCGCGATGGAGC
AAAAGTACATTTAGGTACACGGCCTACAGAAAAACAGTATGAAACTCTCGAAAATCAATTAGCCTTTTTA
TGCCAACAAGGTTTTTCACTAGAGAATGCATTATATGCACTCAGCGCTGTGGGGCATTTTACTTTAGGTT
GCGTATTGGAAGATCAAGAGCATCAAGTCGCTAAAGAAGAAAGGGAAACACCTACTACTGATAGTATGCC
GCCATTATTACGACAAGCTATCGAATTATTTGATCACCAAGGTGCAGAGCCAGCCTTCTTATTCGGCCTT
GAATTGATCATATGCGGATTAGAAAAACAACTTAAATGTGAAAGTGGGTCCGCGTACAGCCGCGCGCGTA
CGAAAAACAATTACGGGTCTACCATCGAGGGCCTGCTCGATCTCCCGGACGACGACGCCCCCGAAGAGGC
GGGGCTGGCGGCTCCGCGCCTGTCCTTTCTCCCCGCGGGACACACGCGCAGACTGTCGACGGCCCCCCCG
ACCGATGTCAGCCTGGGGGACGAGCTCCACTTAGACGGCGAGGACGTGGCGATGGCGCATGCCGACGCGC
TAGACGATTTCGATCTGGACATGTTGGGGGACGGGGATTCCCCGGGTCCGGGATTTACCCCCCACGACTC
CGCCCCCTACGGCGCTCTGGATATGGCCGACTTCGAGTTTGAGCAGATGTTTACCGATGCCCTTGGAATT
GACGAGTACGGTGGGTAGCTCGAGTCTAGAGGGCCCGTTTAAACCCGCTGATCAGCCTCGACTGTGCCTT
CTAGTTGCCAGCCATCTGTTGTTTGCCCCTCCCCCGTGCCTTCCTTGACCCTGGAAGGTGCCACTCCCAC
TGTCCTTTCCTAATAAAATGAGGAAATTGCATCGCATTGTCTGAGTAGGTGTCATTCTATTCTGGGGGGT
GGGGTGGGGCAGGACAGCAAGGGGGAGGATTGGGAAGACAATAGCAGGCATGCTGGGGATGCGGTGGGCT
CTATGGCTTCTGAGGCGGAAAGAACCAGCTGGGGCTCTAGGGGGTATCCCC
[124 nt withheld, positions 2502-2625]
C
[91 nt withheld, positions 2627-2717]
A
[49 nt withheld, positions 2719-2767]
CCTTTGACGTTGGAGTCCACGTTCTTT
[37 nt withheld, positions 2795-2831]
ACCCTATCTCGGTCTATTCTTTTGATTTATAAGGGATTTTGCCGATTTCGGCCTATTGGTTAAAAAATGA
GCTGATTTAACAAAAATTTAACGCGAATTAATTCTGTGGAATGTGTGTCAGTTAGGGTGTGGAAAGTCCC
CAGGCTCCCCAGCAGGCAGAAGTATGCAAAGCATGCATCTCAATTAGTCAGCAACCAGGTGTGGAAAGTC
CCCAGGCTCCCCAGCAGGCAGAAGTATGCAAAGCATGCATCTCAATTAGTCAGCAACCATAGTCCCGCCC
CTAACTCCGCCCATCCCGCCCCTAACTCCGCCCAGTTCCGCCCATTCTCCGCCCCATGGCTGACTAATTT
TTTTTATTTATGCAGAGGCCGAGGCCGCCTCTGCCTCTGAGCTATTCCAGAAGTAGTGAGGAGGCTTTTT
TGGAGGCCTAGGCTTTTGCAAAAAGCTCCCGGGAGCTTGTATATCCATTTTCGGATCTGATCAAGAGACA
GGATGAGGATCGTTTCGCATGATTGAACAAGATGGATTGCACGCAGGTTCTCCGGCCGCTTGGGTGGAGA
GGCTATTCGGCTATGACTGGGCACAACAGACAATCGGCTGCTCTGATGCCGCCGTGTTCCGGCTGTCAGC
GCAGGGGCGCCCGGTTCTTTTTGTCAAGACCGACCTGTCCGGTGCCCTGAATGAACTGCAGGACGAGGCA
GCGCGGCTATCGTGGCTGGCCACGACGGGCGTTCCTTGCGCAGCTGTGCTCGACGTTGTCACTGAAGCGG
GAAGGGACTGGCTGCTATTGGGCGAAGTGCCGGGGCAGGATCTCCTGTCATCTCACCTTGCTCCTGCCGA
GAAAGTATCCATCATGGCTGATGCAATGCGGCGGCTGCATACGCTTGATCCGGCTACCTGCCCATTCGAC
CACCAAGCGAAACATCGCATCGAGCGAGCACGTACTCGGATGGAAGCCGGTCTTGTCGATCAGGATGATC
TGGACGAAGAGCATCAGGGGCTCGCGCCAGCCGAACTGTTCGCCAGGCTCAAGGCGCGCATGCCCGACGG
CGAGGATCTCGTCGTGACCCATGGCGATGCCTGCTTGCCGAATATCATGGTGGAAAATGGCCGCTTTTCT
GGATTCATCGACTGTGGCCGGCTGGGTGTGGCGGACCGCTATCAGGACATAGCGTTGGCTACCCGTGATA
TTGCTGAAGAGCTTGGCGGCGAATGGGCTGACCGCTTCCTCGTGCTTTACGGTATCGCCGCTCCCGATTC
GCAGCGCATCGCCTTCTATCGCCTTCTTGACGAGTTCTTCTGAGCGGGACTCTGGGGTTCGAAATGACCG
ACCAAGCGACGCCCAACCTGCCATCACGAGATTTCGATTCCACCGCCGCCTTCTATGAAAGGTTGGGCTT
CGGAATCGTTTTCCGGGACGCCGGCTGGATGATCCTCCAGCGCGGGGATCTCATGCTGGAGTTCTTCGCC
CACCCCAACTTGTTTATTGCAGCTTATAATGGTTACAAATAAAGCAATAGCATCACAAATTTCACAAATA
AAGCATTTTTTTCACTGCATTCTAGTTGTGGTTTGTCCAAACTCATCAATGTATCTTATCATGTCTGTAT
ACCGTCGACCTCTAGCTAGAGCTTGGCGTAATCATGGTCATAGCTGTTTCCTGTGTGAAATTGTTATCCG
CTCACAATTCCACACAACATACGAGCCGGAAGCATAAAGTGTAAAGCCTGGGGTGCCTAATGAGTGAGCT
AACTCACATTAATTGCGTTGCGCTCACTGCCCGCTTTCCAGTCGGGAAACCTGTCGTGCCAGCTGCATTA
ATGAATCGGCCAACGCGCGGGGAGAGGCGGTTTGCGTATTGGGCGCTCTTCCGCTTCCTCGCTCACTGAC
TCGCTGCGCTCGGTCGTTCGGCTGCGGCGAGCGGTATCAGCTCACTCAAAGGCGGTAATACGGTTATCCA
CAGAATCAGGGGATAACGCAGGAAAGAACATGTGAGCAAAAGGCCAGCAAAAGGCCAGGAACCGTAAAAA
GGCCGCGTTGCTGGCGTTTTTCCATAGGCTCCGCCCCCCTGACGAGCATCACAAAAATCGACGCTCAAGT
CAGAGGTGGCGAAACCCGACAGGACTATAAAGATACCAGGCGTTTCCCCCTGGAAGCTCCCTCGTGCGCT
CTCCTGTTCCGACCCTGCCGCTTACCGGATACCTGTCCGCCTTTCTCCCTTCGGGAAGCGTGGCGCTTTC
TCATAGCTCACGCTGTAGGTATCTCAGTTCGGTGTAGGTCGTTCGCTCCAAGCTGGGCTGTGTGCACGAA
CCCCCCGTTCAGCCCGACCGCTGCGCCTTATCCGGTAACTATCGTCTTGAGTCCAACCCGGTAAGACACG
ACTTATCGCCACTGGCAGCAGCCACTGGTAACAGGATTAGCAGAGCGAGGTATGTAGGCGGTGCTACAGA
GTTCTTGAAGTGGTGGCCTAACTACGGCTACACTAGAAGAACAGTATTTGGTATCTGCGCTCTGCTGAAG
CCAGTTACCTTCGGAAAAAGAGTTGGTAGCTCTTGATCCGGCAAACAAACCACCGCTGGTAGCGGTTTTT
TTGTTTGCAAGCAGCAGATTACGCGCAGAAAAAAAGGATCTCAAGAAGATCCTTTGATCTTTTCTACGGG
GTCTGACGCTCAGTGGAACGAAAACTCACGTTAAGGGATTTTGGTCATGAGATTATCAAAAAGGATCTTC
ACCTAGATCCTTTTAAATTAAAAATGAAGTTTTAAATCAATCTAAAGTATATATGAGTAAACTTGGTCTG
ACAGTTACCAATGCTTAATCAGTGAGGCACCTATCTCAGCGATCTGTCTATTTCGTTCATCCATAGTTGC
CTGACTCCCCGTCGTGTAGATAACTACGATACGGGAGGGCTTACCATCTGGCCCCAGTGCTGCAATGATA
CCGCGAGACCCACGCTCACCGGCTCCAGATTTATCAGCAATAAACCAGCCAGCCGGAAGGGCCGAGCGCA
GAAGTGGTCCTGCAACTTTATCCGCCTCCATCCAGTCTATTAATTGTTGCCGGGAAGCTAGAGTAAGTAG
TTCGCCAGTTAATAGTTTGCGCAACGTTGTTGCCATTGCTACAGGCATCGTGGTGTCACGCTCGTCGTTT
GGTATGGCTTCATTCAGCTCCGGTTCCCAACGATCAAGGCGAGTTACATGATCCCCCATGTTGTGCAAAA
AAGCGGTTAGCTCCTTCGGTCCTCCGATCGTTGTCAGAAGTAAGTTGGCCGCAGTGTTATCACTCATGGT
TATGGCAGCACTGCATAATTCTCTTACTGTCATGCCATCCGTAAGATGCTTTTCTGTGACTGGTGAGTAC
TCAACCAAGTCATTCTGAGAATAGTGTATGCGGCGACCGAGTTGCTCTTGCCCGGCGTCAATACGGGATA
ATACCGCGCCACATAGCAGAACTTTAAAAGTGCTCATCATTGGAAAACGTTCTTCGGGGCGAAAACTCTC
AAGGATCTTACCGCTGTTGAGATCCAGTTCGATGTAACCCACTCGTGCACCCAACTGATCTTCAGCATCT
TTTACTTTCACCAGCGTTTCTGGGTGAGCAAAAACAGGAAGGCAAAATGCCGCAAAAAAGGGAATAAGGG
CGACACGGAAATGTTGAATACTCATACTCTTCCTTTTTCAATATTATTGAAGCATTTATCAGGGTTATTG
TCTCATGAGCGGATACATATTTGAATGTATTTAGAAAAATAAACAAATAGGGGTTCCGCGCACATTTCCC
CGAAAAGTGCCACCTGACGTC
