>Addgene plasmid #66290 | GAL3-Tango | depositor partial sequence | sequence record 113194 | GAL3
ATGGCTGACGCACAGAATATCAGCCTGGACTCCCCAGGCAGCGTGGGAGCAGTCGCTGTCCCCGTGGTTT
TTGCCCTCATATTCCTGCTGGGCACCGTTGGAAACGGACTGGTCCTGGCCGTCCTGCTGCAACCTGGGCC
TAGTGCGTGGCAAGAGCCGGGGTCAACCACGGATCTGTTCATCCTGAATTTGGCTGTAGCAGATCTGTGC
TTCATCTTGTGTTGCGTCCCGTTTCAAGCTACAATTTATACCCTCGACGCTTGGCTGTTCGGTGCCTTGG
TCTGCAAGGCTGTGCATCTGCTTATCTACCTCACGATGTACGCATCATCATTTACCTTGGCTGCTGTGAG
CGTGGACCGCTACCTGGCAGTGAGACATCCGCTTCGATCTCGCGCACTCCGAACACCTCGGAACGCACGG
GCCGCCGTGGGACTGGTCTGGCTGTTGGCCGCGTTGTTCAGTGCACCATATCTGTCATACTATGGGACTG
TCAGGTACGGGGCACTTGAGCTGTGCGTGCCCGCCTGGGAAGATGCCCGGAGACGGGCATTGGACGTGGC
TACCTTTGCCGCTGGCTACTTGCTGCCCGTAGCTGTGGTCAGCCTCGCATACGGGCGCACGCTGCGGTTC
CTCTGGGCTGCCGTAGGGCCGGCAGGGGCCGCAGCCGCCGAGGCAAGAAGGCGCGCTACAGGCCGAGCTG
GGAGGGCAATGCTGGCCGTGGCGGCCTTGTACGCGCTCTGCTGGGGCCCTCATCACGCCCTGATCCTGTG
CTTCTGGTATGGCAGATTCGCCTTCTCTCCCGCCACATACGCTTGCAGACTGGCATCTCACTGCCTGGCG
TATGCTAATTCTTGCCTGAACCCATTGGTGTACGCCTTGGCTTCCCGCCACTTTCGCGCCCGATTCCGGC
GGCTCTGGCCTTGCGGAAGACGAAGGAGGCACAGAGCCCGCCGAGCCCTCAGACGGGTGAGACCCGCGAG
CTCTGGTCCTCCAGGATGTCCTGGCGATGCACGGCCCAGCGGGAGACTGTTGGCCGGAGGTGGCCAAGGC
CCAGAGCCGCGCGAGGGCCCGGTGCACGGAGGGGAGGCAGCGAGGGGGCCCGAG
