>Addgene plasmid #66290 | GAL3-Tango | addgene partial sequence | sequence record 117061 | CMV-F 5'-CGCAAATGGGCGGTAGGCGTG-3'
TCTCTGGCTAACTAGAGAACCCACTGCTTACTGGCTTATCGAAATTAATACGACTCACTATAGGGAGACC
CAAGCTGGCTAGCGTTTAAACTTAAGCTTGGTACCGAGCTCGGATCCACTAGTCCAGTGTGGTGGAATTC
TGCAGATATCCAGCACAGTGGCGGCCGCGCCACCATGAAGACGATCATCGCCCTGAGCTACATCTTCTGC
CTGGTATTCGCCGACTACAAGGACGATGATGACGCCAGCATCGATATGGCTGACGCACAGAATATCAGCC
TGGACTCCCCAGGCAGCGTGGGAGCAGTCGCTGTCCCCGTGGTTTTTGCCCTCATATTCCTGCTGGGCAC
CGTTGGAAACGGACTGGTCCTGGCCGTCCTGCTGCAACCTGGGCCTAGTGCGTGGCAAGAGCCGGGGTCA
ACCACGGATCTGTTCATCCTGAATTTGGCTGTAGCAGATCTGTGCTTCATCTTGTGTTGCGTCCCGTTTC
AAGCTACAATTTATACCCTCGACGCTTGGCTGTTCGGTGCCTTGGTCTGCAAGGCTGTGCATCTGCTTAT
CTACCTCACGATGTACGCATCATCATTTACCTTGGCTGCTGTGAGCGTGGACCGCTACCTGGCAGTGAGA
CATCCGCTTCGATCTCGCGCACTCCGAACACCTCGGAACGCACGGGCCGCCGTGGGACTGGTCTGGCTGT
TGGCCGCGTTGTTCAGTGCACCATATCTGTCATACTATGGGACTGTCAGGTACGGGGCACTTGAGCTGTG
CGTGCCCGCCTGGGAAGATGCCCGGAGACGGGCATTGGACGTGGCTACCTTTGCCGCTGGCTACTTGCTG
CCCGTAGCTGTGGTCAGCCTCGCATACGGGCGCACGCTGCGGTTCCTCTGGGCTGCCGTAGGGCCGGCAG
GGGCCGCAGCCGCCGAGGCAAGAAGGCGCGCTACAGGCCGAGCTGGGAGGGCAATGCTGGCCGTGGCGGC
CTTGTACGCGCTCTGCTGGGGCCCTCATCACGCCCTGATCCTGTGCTTCTGGTATGGCAGATTCGCCTTC
TCTCCCGCCACATAC
