>Addgene plasmid #66290 | GAL3-Tango | addgene partial sequence | sequence record 117748 | Tet-R 5'-GGCGAGTTTACGGGTTGTTA-3'
CTCTAATGCGCTGTTAATCACTTTACTTTTATCTAATCTTAGCTGGAAGTACAGGTTCTCACCGGTCGAT
GAAGTGTCCTTGGCCAGGGAGGAGCTGGCGGTGGTGCAGGACTCATCTTGGGGACCCAGGCTGGGTGGGG
TGCGTCCACCGGTATCGATCTCGGGCCCCCTCGCTGCCTCCCCTCCGTGCACCGGGCCCTCGCGCGGCTC
TGGGCCTTGGCCACCTCCGGCCAACAGTCTCCCGCTGGGCCGTGCATCGCCAGGACATCCTGGAGGACCA
GAGCTCGCGGGTCTCACCCGTCTGAGGGCTCGGCGGGCTCTGTGCCTCCTTCGTCTTCCGCAAGGCCAGA
GCCGCCGGAATCGGGCGCGAAAGTGGCGGGAAGCCAAGGCGTACACCAATGGGTTCAGGCAAGAATTAGC
ATACGCCAGGCAGTGAGATGCCAGTCTGCAAGCGTATGTGGCGGGAGAGAAGGCGAATCTGCCATACCAG
AAGCACAGGATCAGGGCGTGATGAGGGCCCCAGCAGAGCGCGTACAAGGCCGCCACGGCCAGCATTGCCC
TCCCAGCTCGGCCTGTAGCGCGCCTTCTTGCCTCGGCGGCTGCGGCCCCTGCCGGCCCTACGGCAGCCCA
GAGGAACCGCAGCGTGCGCCCGTATGCGAGGCTGACCACAGCTACGGGCAGCAAGTAGCCAGCGGCAAAG
GTAGCCACGTCCAATGCCCGTCTCCGGGCATCTTCCCAGGCGGGCACGCACAGCTCAAGTGCCCCGTACC
TGACAGTCCCATAGTATGACAGATATGGTGCACTGAACAACGCGGCCAACAGCCAGACCAGTCCCACGGC
GGCCCGTGCGTTCCGAGGTGTTCGGAGTGCGCGAGATCGAAGCGGATGTCTCACTGCCAGGTAGCGGTCC
ACGCTCACAGCAGCCAAGGTAAATGATGATGCGTACATCGTGAGGTAGATAAGCAGATGCACAGCC
