[The description below was written by a language model from this plasmid's Addgene catalogue record.]
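Description:
GAL3-Tango is a mammalian expression plasmid from the PRESTO-Tango collection, built on an "empty Tango" backbone of about 6.6 kb that was itself derived from pcDNA3.1(+). It is propagated in E. coli as a high-copy plasmid under ampicillin selection, and it carries a neomycin resistance marker so that transfected mammalian cells can be selected with G418. The record gives no feature table, so the replication origins and the exact layout of the backbone elements are not itemised.

The insert is the human galanin receptor 3 coding sequence (GALR3, about 1.1 kb), placed under the CMV promoter for strong constitutive expression in mammalian cells. A FLAG epitope supplied by the backbone sits at the receptor's N terminus, which is useful for detecting the expressed protein. The depositor comments indicate that a tTA (tetracycline transactivator) sequence lies downstream of the receptor. This fits the Tango assay principle described in the purpose field, in which arrestin translocation to the activated receptor leads to transcriptional activation and a measurable transcriptional output. The intervening linker or cleavage elements are not described in the record. The receptor was cloned by restriction enzymes with NotI at the 5′ end. The 3′ site is nominally XhoI, but the depositor notes that most vectors in the series carry XbaI downstream of tTA instead, so the site present should be confirmed by sequencing.

The construct is intended for parallel, G protein-independent screening of ligands across the human GPCRome. It was generated under a programme aimed at providing tools for understudied druggable protein families.
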