Addgene plasmid #66290: GAL3-Tango
Purpose: Expression of G protein-coupled receptors for PRESTO-Tango: parallel receptorome expression and screening via transcriptional output, with transcriptional activation following arrestin translocation
Depositing lab: Bryan Roth. Publication: PRESTO-Tango as an open-source resource for interrogation of the druggable human GPCRome. Kroeze WK, Sassano MF, Huang XP, Lansu K, McCorvy JD, Giguere PM, Sciaky N, Roth BL. Nat Struct Mol Biol. 2015 May;22(5):362-9. doi: 10.1038/nsmb.3014. Epub 2015 Apr 20. PubMed 25895059.
Backbone
  Vector backbone: empty Tango
  Backbone size w/o insert (bp): 6632
  Vector type: Mammalian Expression
  Selectable markers: Neomycin (select with G418)
Growth in bacteria
  Bacterial resistance: Ampicillin, 100 μg/mL
  Growth temperature: 37°C
  Growth strain: DH5alpha
  Copy number: High Copy
Gene/Insert
  Gene/Insert name: GAL3
  Species: H. sapiens (human)
  Insert size (bp): 1104
  Entrez Gene: GALR3
  Promoter: CMV
  Tag / fusion protein: FLAG (N terminal on backbone)
  Cloning method: Restriction Enzyme; 5′ cloning site NotI (not destroyed); 3′ cloning site XhoI (unknown if destroyed)
  Sequencing primers: 5′ CMV-F; 3′ Tet-R
Terms and licenses: Academic/Nonprofit Terms; Industry Terms: Not Available to Industry
Depositor comments: Please note: Most of the PRESTO-Tango vectors do not contain the XhoI cut site downstream of the tTA sequence and instead carry an XbaI site. If you need to perform an XhoI digest we recommend sequencing with a forward primer at the C-terminus of tTA to determine which of the two sites is present. Suggested primer: 5-gagctccacttagacggcgagg-3. Original backbone was pcDNA3.1(+). These plasmids were generated as part of the Illuminating the Druggable Genome (IDG) program sponsored by the NIH Common Fund. The goal of this program is to identify, gather, and distribute information and resources for proteins that currently are not well-studied yet belong to commonly drug-targeted protein families: protein kinases, non-olfactory G-protein coupled receptors (GPCRs), and ion channels. The IDG program is designed to develop fundamental research tools for understudied proteins, elucidate their function, and disseminate the IDG-related resources and data to the greater scientific community.
How to cite: GAL3-Tango was a gift from Bryan Roth (Addgene plasmid # 66290 ; http://n2t.net/addgene:66290 ; RRID:Addgene_66290)
